>Addgene plasmid #152022 | pGBW-m4134143 | addgene full sequence | sequence record 310621 | Addgene NGS Result
CGTTACATAACTTACGGTAAATGGCCCGCCTGGCTGACCGCCCAACGACCCCCGCCCATTGACGTCAATA
ATGACGTATGTTCCCATAGTAACGCCAATAGGGACTTTCCATTGACGTCAATGGGTGGAGTATTTACGGT
AAACTGCCCACTTGGCAGTACATCAAGTGTATCATATGCCAAGTACGCCCCCTATTGACGTCAATGACGG
TAAATGGCCCGCCTGGCATTATGCCCAGTACATGACCTTATGGGACTTTCCTACTTGGCAGTACATCTAC
GTATTAGTCATCGCTATTACCATGCTGATGCGGTTTTGGCAGTACATCAATGGGCGTGGATAGCGGTTTG
ACTCACGGGGATTTCCAAGTCTCCACCCCATTGACGTCAATGGGAGTTTGTTTTGGCACCAAAATCAACG
GGACTTTCCAAAATGTCGTAACAACTCCGCCCCATTGACGCAAATGGGCGGTAGGCGTGTACGGTGGGAG
GTCTATATAAGCAGAGCTGGTTTAGTGAACCGTCAGATCAGATCTTTGTCGATCCTACCATCCACTCGAC
ACACCCGCCAGCGGCCGCCACCATGTACACTCGCTATGTCGATAACAACTTCTGTGGCCCTGATGGCTAC
CCTCTTGAGTGCATTAAAGACCTTCTAGCACGTGCTGGTAAAGCTTCATGCACTTTGTCCGAACAACTGG
ACTTTATTGACACTAAGAGGGGTGTATACTGCTGCCGTGAACATGAGCATGAAATTGCTTGGTACACGGA
ACGTTCTGAAAAGAGCTATGAATTGCAGACACCTTTTGAAATTAAATTGGCAAAGAAATTTGACACCTTC
AATGGGGAATGTCCAAATTTTGTATTTCCCTTAAATTCCATAATCAAGACTATTCAACCAAGGGTTGAAA
AGAAAAAGCTTGATGGCTTTATGGGTAGAATTCGATCTGTCTATCCAGTTGCGTCACCAAATGAATGCAA
CCAAATGTGCCTTTCAACTCTCATGAAGTGTGATCATTGTGGTGAAACTTCATGGCAGACGGGCGATTTT
GTTAAAGCCACTTGCGAATTTTGTGGCACTGAGAATTTGACTAAAGAAGGTGCCACTACTTGTGGTTACT
TACCCCAAAATGCTGTTGTTAAAATTTATTGTCCAGCATGTCACAATTCAGAAGTAGGACCTGAGCATAG
TCTTGCCGAATACCATAATGAATCTGGCTTGAAAACCATTCTTCGTAAGGGTGGTCGCACTATTGCCTTT
GGAGGCTGTGTGTTCTCTTATGTTGGTTGCCATAACAAGTGTGCCTATTGGGTTCCACGTGCTAGCGCTA
ACATAGGTTGTAACCATACAGGTGTTGTTGGAGAAGGTTCCGAAGGTCTTAATGACAACCTTCTTGAAAT
ACTCCAAAAAGAGAAAGTCAACATCAATATTGTTGGTGACTTTAAACTTAATGAAGAGATCGCCATTATT
TTGGCATCTTTTTCTGCTTCCACAAGTGCTTTTGTGGAAACTGTGAAAGGTTTGGATTATAAAGCATTCA
AACAAATTGTTGAATCCTGTGGTAATTTTAAAGTTACAAAAGGAAAAGCTAAAAAAGGTGCCTGGAATAT
TGGTGAACAGAAATCAATACTGAGTCCTCTTTATGCATTTGCATCAGAGGCTGCTCGTGTTGTACGATCA
ATTTTCTCCCGCACTCTTGAAACTGCTCAAAATTCTGTGCGTGTTTTACAGAAGGCCGCTATAACAATAC
TAGATGGAATTTCACAGTATTCACTGAGACTCATTGATGCTATGATGTTCACATCTGATTTGGCTACTAA
CAATCTAGTTGTAATGGCCTACATTACAGGTGGTGTTGTTCAGTTGACTTCGCAGTGGCTAACTAACATC
TTTGGCACTGTTTATGAAAAACTCAAACCCGTCCTTGATTGGCTTGAAGAGAAGTTTAAGGAAGGTGTAG
AGTTTCTTAGAGACGGTTGGGAAATTGTTAAATTTATCTCAACCTGTGCTTGTGAAATTGTCGGTGGACA
AATTGTCACCTGTGCAAAGGAAATTAAGGAGAGTGTTCAGACATTCTTTAAGCTTGTAAATAAATTTTTG
GCTTTGTGTGCTGACTCTATCATTATTGGTGGAGCTAAACTTAAAGCCTTGAATTTAGGTGAAACATTTG
TCACGCACTCAAAGGGATTGTACAGAAAGTGTGTTAAATCCAGAGAAGAAACTGGCCTACTCATGCCTCT
AAAAGCCCCAAAAGAAATTATCTTCTTAGAGGGAGAAACACTTCCCACAGAAGTGTTAACAGAGGAAGTT
GTCTTGAAAACTGGTGATTTACAACCATTAGAACAACCTACTAGTGAAGCTGTTGAAGCTCCATTGGTTG
GTACACCAGTTTGTATTAACGGGCTTATGTTGCTCGAAATCAAAGACACAGAAAAGTACTGTGCCCTTGC
ACCTAATATGATGGTAACAAACAATACCTTCACACTCAAAGGCGAAAACCTTTACTTTCAGTCGATGGAT
TATAAGGACCACGATGGAGACTACAAAGATCATGACATTGATTACAAGGACGACGATGACAAATAAGCTA
GCTTGACTGACTGAGATACAGCGTACCTTCAGCTCACAGACATGATAAGATACATTGATGAGTTTGGACA
AACCACAACTAGAATGCAGTGAAAAAAATGCTTTATTTGTGAAATTTGTGATGCTATTGCTTTATTTGTA
ACCATTATAAGCTGCAATAAACAAGTTAACAACAACAATTGCATTCATTTTATGTTTCAGGTTCAGGGGG
AGGTGTGGGAGGTTTTTTAAAGCAAGTAAAACCTCTACAAATGTGGTATTGGCCCATCTCTATCGGTATC
GTAGCATAACCCCTTGGGGCCTCTAAACGGGTCTTGAGGGGTTTTTTGTGCCCCTCGGGCCGGATTGCTA
TCTACCGGCATTGGCGCAGAAAAAAATGCCTGATGCGACGCTGCGCGTCTTATACTCCCACATATGCCAG
ATTCAGCAACGGATACGGCTTCCCCAACTTGCCCACTTCCATACGTGTCCTCCTTACCAGAAATTTATCC
TTAAGGTCGTCAGCTATCCTGCAGGCGATCTCTCGATTTCGATCAAGACATTCCTTTAATGGTCTTTTCT
GGACACCACTAGGGGTCAGAAGTAGTTCATCAAACTTTCTTCCCTCCCTAATCTCATTGGTTACCTTGGG
CTATCGAAACTTAATTAACCAGTCAAGTCAGCTACTTGGCGAGATCGACTTGTCTGGGTTTCGACTACGC
TCAGAATTGCGTCAGTCAAGTTCGATCTGGTCCTTGCTATTGCACCCGTTCTCCGATTACGAGTTTCATT
TAAATCATGTGAGCAAAAGGCCAGCAAAAGGCCAGGAACCGTAAAAAGGCCGCGTTGCTGGCGTTTTTCC
ATAGGCTCCGCCCCCCTGACGAGCATCACAAAAATCGACGCTCAAGTCAGAGGTGGCGAAACCCGACAGG
ACTATAAAGATACCAGGCGTTTCCCCCTGGAAGCTCCCTCGTGCGCTCTCCTGTTCCGACCCTGCCGCTT
ACCGGATACCTGTCCGCCTTTCTCCCTTCGGGAAGCGTGGCGCTTTCTCATAGCTCACGCTGTAGGTATC
TCAGTTCGGTGTAGGTCGTTCGCTCCAAGCTGGGCTGTGTGCACGAACCCCCCGTTCAGCCCGACCGCTG
CGCCTTATCCGGTAACTATCGTCTTGAGTCCAACCCGGTAAGACACGACTTATCGCCACTGGCAGCAGCC
ACTGGTAACAGGATTAGCAGAGCGAGGTATGTAGGCGGTGCTACAGAGTTCTTGAAGTGGTGGCCTAACT
ACGGCTACACTAGAAGAACAGTATTTGGTATCTGCGCTCTGCTGAAGCCAGTTACCTTCGGAAAAAGAGT
TGGTAGCTCTTGATCCGGCAAACAAACCACCGCTGGTAGCGGTGGTTTTTTTGTTTGCAAGCAGCAGATT
ACGCGCAGAAAAAAAGGATCTCAAGAAGATCCTTTGATCTTTTCTACGGGGTCTGACGCTCAGTGGAACG
AAAACTCACGTTAAGGGATTTTGGTCATGAGATTATCAAAAAGGATCTTCACCTAGATCCTTTTAAATTA
AAAATGAAGTTTTAAATCAATCTAAAGTATATATGAGTAAACTTGGTCTGACAGTTACCAATGCTTAATC
AGTGAGGCACCTATCTCAGCGATCTGTCTATTTCGTTCATCCATAGTTGCATTTAAATTTCCGAACTCTC
CAAGGCCCTCGTCGGAAAATCTTCAAACCTTTCGTCCGATCCATCTTGCAGGCTACCTCTCGAACGAACT
ATCGCAAGTCTCTTGGCCGGCCTTGCGCCTTGGCTATTGCTTGGCAGCGCCTATCGCCAGGTATTACTCC
AATCCCGAATATCCGAGATCGGGATCACCCGAGAGAAGTTCAACCTACATCCTCAATCCCGATCTATCCG
AGATCCGAGGAATATCGAAATCGGGGCGCGCCTGGTGTACCGAGAACGATCCTCTCAGTGCGAGTCTCGA
CGATCCATATCGTTGCTTGGCAGTCAGCCAGTCGGAATCCAGCTTGGGACCCAGGAAGTCCAATCGTCAG
ATATTGTACTCAAGCCTGGTCACGGCAGCGTACCGATCTGTTTAAACCTAGATATTGATAGTCTGATCGG
TCAACGTATAATCGAGTCCTAGCTTTTGCAAACATCTATCAAGAGACAGGATCAGCAGGAGGCTTTCGCA
TGAGTATTCAACATTTCCGTGTCGCCCTTATTCCCTTTTTTGCGGCATTTTGCCTTCCTGTTTTTGCTCA
CCCAGAAACGCTGGTGAAAGTAAAAGATGCTGAAGATCAGTTGGGTGCGCGAGTGGGTTACATCGAACTG
GATCTCAACAGCGGTAAGATCCTTGAGAGTTTTCGCCCCGAAGAACGCTTTCCAATGATGAGCACTTTTA
AAGTTCTGCTATGTGGCGCGGTATTATCCCGTATTGACGCCGGGCAAGAGCAACTCGGTCGCCGCATACA
CTATTCTCAGAATGACTTGGTTGAGTATTCACCAGTCACAGAAAAGCATCTTACGGATGGCATGACAGTA
AGAGAATTATGCAGTGCTGCCATAACCATGAGTGATAACACTGCGGCCAACTTACTTCTGACAACGATTG
GAGGACCGAAGGAGCTAACCGCTTTTTTGCACAACATGGGGGATCATGTAACTCGCCTTGATCGTTGGGA
ACCGGAGCTGAATGAAGCCATACCAAACGACGAGCGTGACACCACGATGCCTGTAGCAATGGCAACAACC
TTGCGTAAACTATTAACTGGCGAACTACTTACTCTAGCTTCCCGGCAACAGTTGATAGACTGGATGGAGG
CGGATAAAGTTGCAGGACCACTTCTGCGCTCGGCCCTTCCGGCTGGCTGGTTTATTGCTGATAAATCTGG
AGCCGGTGAGCGTGGGTCTCGCGGTATCATTGCAGCACTGGGGCCAGATGGTAAGCCCTCCCGTATCGTA
GTTATCTACACGACGGGGAGTCAGGCAACTATGGATGAACGAAATAGACAGATCGCTGAGATAGGTGCCT
CACTGATTAAGCATTGGTAACCGATTCTAGGTGCATTGGCGCAGAAAAAAATGCCTGATGCGACGCTGCG
CGTCTTATACTCCCACATATGCCAGATTCAGCAACGGATACGGCTTCCCCAACTTGCCCACTTCCATACG
TGTCCTCCTTACCAGAAATTTATCCTTAAGATCCCGAATCGTTTAAACTCGACTCTGGCTCTATCGAATC
TCCGTCGTTTCGAGCTTACGCGAACAGCCGTGGCGCTCATTTGCTCGTCGGGCATCGAATCTCGTCAGCT
ATCGTCAGCTTACCTTTTTGGCAGCGATCGCGGCTCCCGACATCTTGGACCATTAGCTCCACAGGTATCT
TCTTCCCTCTAGTGGTCATAACAGCAGCTTCAGCTACCTCTCAATTCAAAAAACCCCTCAAGACCCGTTT
AGAGGCCCCAAGGGGTTATGCTATCAATCGTTGCGTTACACACACAAAAAACCAACACACATCCATCTTC
GATGGATAGCGATTTTATTATCTAACTGCTGATCGAGTGTAGCCAGATCTAGTAATCAATTACGGGGTCA
TTAGTTCATAGCCCATATATGGAGTTCCG
Features (pLannotate 1.2.2; 18 found; start..end, strand, type, name):
      1..304     +  enhancer       CMV enhancer: human cytomegalovirus immediate early enhancer
    377..394     -  promoter       CMV promoter (fragment): human cytomegalovirus (CMV) immediate early promoter
    457..508     +  promoter       CMVd2 promoter: truncated human cytomegalovirus (CMV) immediate early promoter that yields moderately reduced expression relative to the full-length promoter
    586..2493    +  CDS            R1A_SARS2 (fragment): Experimental evidence at protein level: Swiss-Prot protein existence level 1. [Non-structural protein 10]: Plays a pivotal role in viral transcription by stimulating both nsp14 3'-5' exoribonuclease and nsp16 2'-O-methyltransferase activities. Therefore plays an essential role in viral mRNAs cap methylation. From Severe acute respiratory syndrome coronavirus 2 (2019-nCoV) (SARS-CoV-2).
   2560..2582    +  CDS            FLAG (fragment): FLAG® epitope tag, followed by an enterokinase cleavage site
   2636..2757    -  polyA_signal   SV40 poly(A) signal: SV40 polyadenylation signal
   2780..2849    -  CDS            large T antigen (fragment): large T antigen from SV40 (simian virus 40)
   2872..2918    +  terminator     T7 terminator: transcription terminator for bacteriophage T7 RNA polymerase
   2948..3084    +  terminator     rrnG terminator: transcription terminator from the E. coli ribosomal RNA rrnG operon (Albrechtsen et al., 1991)
   3129..3200    +  misc_feature   3' β-globin insulator: insulator downstream of the human β-globin locus (Farrell et al., 2002)
   3426..4014    -  rep_origin     ori: high-copy-number ColE1/pMB1/pBR322/pUC origin of replication
   4186..4250    -  CDS            bla(M) (fragment): β-lactamase lacking the signal sequence; bla(M); allows cytosolic expression of β-lactamase
   4760..5620    +  CDS            AmpR: β-lactamase; bla; confers resistance to ampicillin, carbenicillin, and related antibiotics
   5633..5769    +  terminator     rrnG terminator: transcription terminator from the E. coli ribosomal RNA rrnG operon (Albrechtsen et al., 1991)
   5921..5992    +  misc_feature   5' β-globin insulator: insulator upstream of the human β-globin locus (Farrell et al., 2002)
   5997..6043    -  terminator     T7 terminator: transcription terminator for bacteriophage T7 RNA polymerase
   6061..6109    -  polyA_signal   poly(A) signal: synthetic polyadenylation signal
   6140..6189    +  enhancer       CMV enhancer (fragment): human cytomegalovirus immediate early enhancer
