[The description below was written by a language model from this plasmid's Addgene catalogue record and pLannotate feature annotations shown in this document.]
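Description:
pGBW-m4134143 is a mammalian expression plasmid built on the pTwist_CMV_6 backbone and carrying the wild-type coding region for SARS-CoV-2 non-structural protein 2 (nsp2), one of the cleavage products of the viral ORF1ab/ORF1a replicase polyprotein. It is maintained in E. coli as a high-copy plasmid through a ColE1/pUC-type origin and selected with ampicillin via a full-length β-lactamase (AmpR) gene. The sequenced construct is about 6.2 kb, consistent with the stated backbone plus an insert of roughly 1.9 kb.

Expression is driven by the human cytomegalovirus immediate-early enhancer and promoter. The automated annotation detects the enhancer and only short or truncated promoter matches, but the catalogue lists the promoter simply as CMV. The open reading frame that follows matches a fragment of the SARS-CoV-2 replicase polyprotein 1a. The functional text attached to that hit refers to nsp10 and is generic to the polyprotein database entry rather than to this insert, which the record identifies as nsp2. According to the catalogue, the backbone supplies a C-terminal TEV protease cleavage site followed by a 3xFLAG epitope. The feature table picks up only a partial FLAG match just downstream of the insert. This arrangement allows detection or affinity capture of the protein and removal of the tag by cleavage. An SV40 polyadenylation signal ends the transcript.

The expression cassette and bacterial segments are flanked by T7 and rrnG transcription terminators, a synthetic poly(A) signal and short β-globin insulator elements, which limit read-through between units. The plasmid is suited to transient expression of tagged nsp2 in mammalian cells, for example for localisation, interaction or purification studies, although the record states only its general expression purpose.
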