Addgene plasmid #152022: pGBW-m4134143
Purpose: Mammalian expression plasmid for SARS-CoV-2 nsp2
Depositing lab: Ginkgo Bioworks & Benjie Chen.
Backbone
  Vector backbone: pTwist_CMV_6
  Backbone size w/o insert (bp): 4180
  Vector type: Mammalian Expression
Growth in bacteria
  Bacterial resistance: Ampicillin, 100 μg/mL
  Growth temperature: 37°C
  Growth strain: DH5alpha
  Copy number: High Copy
Gene/Insert
  Gene/Insert name: SARS-CoV-2 nsp2
  Species: Severe acute respiratory syndrome coronavirus 2
  Insert size (bp): 1907
  Mutation: wt
  Entrez Gene: ORF1ab (a.k.a. GU280_gp01)
  Promoter: CMV
  Tag / fusion protein: Cleavable TEV;3xFlag (C terminal on backbone)
  Cloning method: Unknown
Resource information
  A portion of this plasmid was derived from a plasmid made by: GinkgoBioworks
Depositor comments: NCBI reference sequence: YP_009725298.1
How to cite: pGBW-m4134143 was a gift from Ginkgo Bioworks & Benjie Chen (Addgene plasmid # 152022 ; http://n2t.net/addgene:152022 ; RRID:Addgene_152022)
